>Addgene plasmid #59673 | pGEM-T Dmel Or67c | addgene partial sequence | sequence record 97000 | M13pUC-Fwd 5'-CCCAGTCACGACGTTGTAAAACG-3'
TGTAATACGACTCACTATAGGGCGAATTGGGCCCGACGTCGCATGCTCCCGGCCGCCATGGCCGCGGGTA
TTGGAATTGATGCGAGTGCCAGTACAGTTTTACAGAACGATTGGAGAGGATATCTGCGCCCATCGATCTA
CAAATCCCCTAAAATCGCTTCTCTTCAAGATCTATCTATATGCGGGATTCATAAATTTTAATCTGTTGGT
AATCGGTGAACTGGTGTTCTTCTACAACTCAATTCAGGACTTTGAAACCATTCGATTGGCCATCGCGGTG
GCTCCATGTATCGGATTTTCTCTGGTTGCTGATTTTAAACAAGCTGCCATGATTAGAGGCAAGAAAACAC
TAATTATGCTACTCGATGATTTGGAGAACATGCATCCGAAAACCCTGGCAAAGCAAATGGAATACAAATT
GCCGGACTTTGAGAAGACTATGAAACGTGTGATCAATGTATTCACCTTTCTCTGCTTGGCCTATACGACT
ACGTTCTCCTTTTATCCGGCCATCAAGGCATCCGTGAAATTTAATTTCTTGGGCTACGATACCTTTGATC
GAAATTTTGGTTTCCTCATCTGGTTTCCCTTCGATGCAACAAGGAATAATTTGATATACTGGATCATGTA
CTGGGATATAGCCCATGGGGCCTATCTAGCGGGTATTGCTTTTCTCTGCGCCGATCTTTTGCTCGTCGTA
GTCATTACCCAGATTTGTATGCATTTCAACTATATATCTATGCGATTAGAGGATCATCCATGTAATTCGA
ATGAGGACAAAGAGAATATAGAGTTTCTTATTGGCATTATCAGATACCATGACAAGTGCCTGAAGTGAGT
GATATATACTTCAATATATCGTGCATTCATAATGAGTTAATAATATTTCCTTAGACTATGCGAACATGTC
AACGATCTTTATAGTTTCTCTTTGCTGCTTAATTTCCTTATGGCATCCATGCAGATTTGTTTCATAGCCT
TTCAGGTCACCGAATCAACAGTGGAAGTGATTATTATTTACTGCATTTT
