>Addgene plasmid #59673 | pGEM-T Dmel Or67c | addgene partial sequence | sequence record 97002 | M13pUC-Rev 5'-AGCGGATAACAATTTCACACAGG-3'
TGACCATGATTACGCCAAGCTATTTAGGTGACACTATAGAATACTCAAGCTATGCATCCAACGCGTTGGG
AGCTCTCCCATATGGTCGACCTGCAGGCGGCCGCACTAGTGATTAGGTAACCAAGGATATGGGGGGAAAA
GTCGGCGGTCTTATTGAAGCTGGTTTCTGACTCCTCATGATTAGCAACTTCAACATGGTGCAATAGGACT
TGCTGCACTGAAACCACTTTTGGTTGCAAGCGGCATCGCCCACTTTCAAGCTCTACAAAATTTGGCGGCT
TAAATAAATAAGTAATTATATGATATTTCATTTCAATCTTACCGCTGCAATTAAAGTGTCCCCATAGTAG
CACACCATAAATACCTGAACCATTGAGGTCATCAAAAAAATGCAGTAAATAATAATCACTTCCACTGTTG
ATTCGGTGACCTGAAAGGCTATGAAACAAATCTGCATGGATGCCATAAGGAAATTAAGCAGCAAAGAGAA
ACTATAAAGATCGTTGACATGTTCGCATAGTCTAAGGAAATATTATTAACTCATTATGAATGCACGATAT
ATTGAAGTATATATCACTCACTTCAGGCACTTGTCATGGTATCTGATAATGCCAATAAGAAACTCTATAT
TCTCTTTGTCCTCATTCGAATTACATGGATGATCCTCTAATCGCATAGATATATAGTTGAAATGCATACA
AATCTGGGTAATGACTACGACGAGCAAAAGATCGGCGCAGAGAAAAGCAATACCCGCTAGATAGGCCCCA
TGGGCTATATCCCAGTACATGATCCAGTATATCAAATTATTCCTTGTTGCATCGAAGGGAAACCAGATGA
GGAAACCAAAATTTCGATCAAAGGTATCGTAGCCCAAGAAATTAAATTTCACGGATGCCTTGATGGCCGG
ATAAAAGGAGAACGTAGTCGTATAGGCCAAGCAGAGAAAGGTGAATACATTGATCACACGTTT
