[The description below was written by a language model from this plasmid's Addgene catalogue record.]
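Description:
pGEM-T Dmel Or67c is a small bacterial cloning plasmid built on the Promega pGEM-T backbone (about 3 kb), a vector designed for capturing PCR products by T/A cloning, although the cloning method actually used here is recorded as unknown. It is maintained as a high-copy plasmid in E. coli under ampicillin selection. The catalogue classes it as a bacterial expression vector, but its stated role is as a probe template rather than for producing protein. No feature table accompanies the record, so the exact arrangement and orientation of elements around the insert cannot be confirmed from it.

The insert is a fragment of roughly 1.2 kb from the Drosophila melanogaster odorant receptor gene Or67c (CG14156), which the depositor notes was derived from genomic DNA rather than cDNA, so it may contain intronic sequence. The insert sits between the standard M13 forward and reverse priming sites used for sequencing. pGEM-T vectors generally carry opposing T7 and SP6 phage RNA polymerase promoters flanking the cloning site, which allow in vitro transcription of labelled sense or antisense RNA from a linearised template. The record does not list these promoters explicitly or say which one yields the antisense strand.

The stated purpose is to serve as a probe for Or67c expression, consistent with RNA in situ hybridisation to identify the olfactory sensory neurons that express this receptor. It belongs to a set of reagents associated with work mapping the spatial distribution of olfactory receptor expression in the fly antenna.
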