Addgene plasmid #59673: pGEM-T Dmel Or67c
Purpose: Probe for Drosophila melanogaster Or67c expression
Depositing lab: Richard Axel & Leslie Vosshall. Depositing organization: Columbia University. Publication: A spatial map of olfactory receptor expression in the Drosophila antenna. Vosshall LB, Amrein H, Morozov PS, Rzhetsky A, Axel R. Cell. 1999 Mar 5;96(5):725-36. 10.1016/S0092-8674(00)80582-6 PubMed 10089887.
Backbone
  Vector backbone: pGEM-T
  Backbone manufacturer: Promega
  Backbone size w/o insert (bp): 3000
  Vector type: Bacterial Expression
Growth in bacteria
  Bacterial resistance: Ampicillin, 100 μg/mL
  Growth temperature: 37°C
  Growth strain: DH5alpha
  Copy number: High Copy
Gene/Insert
  Gene/Insert name: Or67c
  Species: D. melanogaster (fly)
  Insert size (bp): 1200
  Entrez Gene: Or67c (a.k.a. Dmel_CG14156, 67D.1, 67c, CG14156, DOR77, Dmel\CG14156)
  Cloning method: Unknown
  Sequencing primers: 5′ M13-F20; 3′ M13-Rev
Terms and licenses: Academic/Nonprofit Terms; Industry Terms: Not Available to Industry
Depositor comments: source: Genomic DNA
How to cite: pGEM-T Dmel Or67c was a gift from Richard Axel & Leslie Vosshall (Addgene plasmid # 59673 ; http://n2t.net/addgene:59673 ; RRID:Addgene_59673)
